Addgene plasmid #57185: PA-mCherry1-LaminA-C-18
Purpose: Localization: Nuclear Envelope, Excitation: 400 / 504, Emission: 515 / 517
Depositing lab: Michael Davidson. Depositing organization: Florida State University, Tallahassee.
Backbone
  Vector backbone: PA-mCherry1-C1
  Backbone size w/o insert (bp): 4750
  Vector type: Mammalian Expression
  Selectable markers: Neomycin (select with G418)
Growth in bacteria
  Bacterial resistance: Kanamycin, 50 μg/mL
  Growth temperature: 37°C
  Growth strain: DH5alpha
  Copy number: High Copy
Gene/Insert
  Gene/Insert name: LaminA (alt name: NM_170707.2)
  Species: H. sapiens (human)
  Entrez Gene: LMNA (a.k.a. CDCD1, CDDC, CMD1A, CMT2B1, EMD2, FPL, FPLD, FPLD2, HGPS, IDC, LDP1, LFP, LGMD1B, LMN1, LMNC, LMNL1, MADA, PRO1)
  Promoter: CMV
  Tag / fusion protein: PA-mCherry1 (N terminal on backbone)
  Cloning method: Unknown
  Sequencing primers: 5′ CMV-F; 3′ SV40pA-R
Terms and licenses: Academic/Nonprofit Terms; Industry Terms: Not Available to Industry
Depositor comments: . Excitation = 400 / 504; Emission = 515 / 517
How to cite: PA-mCherry1-LaminA-C-18 was a gift from Michael Davidson (Addgene plasmid # 57185 ; http://n2t.net/addgene:57185 ; RRID:Addgene_57185)
