[The description below was written by a language model from this plasmid's Addgene catalogue record.]
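Description:
PA-mCherry1-LaminA-C-18 is a mammalian expression plasmid built on the PA-mCherry1-C1 backbone, a C1-type fluorescent protein fusion vector of about 4.75 kb before the insert is added. It is maintained as a high-copy plasmid in E. coli under kanamycin selection. A neomycin resistance marker allows G418 selection of stably transfected mammalian cells. The catalogue entry does not include a feature table, so the origin of replication and other backbone elements are not itemised. The use of an SV40 polyA reverse sequencing primer suggests that an SV40 polyadenylation signal lies downstream of the insert.

The payload is human lamin A (LMNA, corresponding to the referenced NM_170707 transcript) expressed from the CMV promoter. Photoactivatable mCherry1 is supplied by the backbone and fused to the N terminus of lamin A. The "C-18" in the name probably refers to the C-type vector layout and the length of the linker between the fluorescent protein and lamin A, but the record does not say this. Lamin A is a structural component of the nuclear lamina, so the fusion serves as a marker of the nuclear envelope, the localization given in the record. PA-mCherry1 is essentially dark until it is activated with violet light, after which it emits red fluorescence. This suits it to photoactivation tracking of lamin dynamics and to single-molecule localization super-resolution imaging of the lamina. The listed excitation and emission values (400/504 and 515/517) look atypical for a red photoactivatable protein and should be checked independently. The cloning method is recorded as unknown.
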