>Addgene plasmid #57185 | PA-mCherry1-LaminA-C-18 | depositor partial sequence | sequence record 88329 | insert sequence
CGGTCGCCACCATGGTGAGCAAGGGCGAGGAGGATAACATGGCCATCATTAAGGAGTTCATGCGCTTCAA
GGTGCACATGGAGGGGTCCGTGAACGGCCACGTGTTCGAGATCGAGGGCGAGGGCGAGGGCCGCCCCTAC
GAGGGCACCCAGACCGCCAAGCTGAAGGTGACCAAGGGCGGCCCCCTGCCCTTCACCTGGGACATCCTGA
GCCCTCAGTTCATGTACGGCTCCAATGCCTACGTGAAGCACCCCGCCGACATCCCCGACTACTTTAAGCT
GTCCTTCCCCGAGGGCTTCAAGTGGGAGCGCGTGATGAAATTCGAGGACGGCGGCGTGGTGACCGTGACC
CAGGACTCCTCCCTGCAGGACGGCGAGTTCATCTACAAGGTGAAGCTGCGCGGCACCAACTTCCCCTCCG
ACGGCCCCGTGATGCAGAAGAAGACCATGGGCTGGGAGGCCCTCTCCGAGCGGATGTACCCCGAGGACGG
CGCCCTGAAGGGCGAGGTCAAGCCCAGAGTGAAGCTGAAGGACGGCGGCCACTACGACGCTGAGGTCAAG
ACCACCTACAAGGCCAAGAAGCCCGTGCAGCTGCCCGGCGCCTACAACGTCAACCGCAAGCTGGACATCA
CCAGCCACAACGAGGACTACACCATCGTGGAGCAGTACGAGAGAGCCGAGGGCCGCCACTCCACCGGCGG
CATGGACGAGCTGTACAAGTCCGGACTCAGATCTGGCAGCGGTGGAGGCAGCGCATCCGGCGGAAGCGGA
AGCGAGACCCCGTCCCAGCGGCGCGCCACCCGCAGCGGGGCGCAGGCCAGCTCCACTCCGCTGTCGCCCA
CCCGCATCACCCGGCTGCAGGAGAAGGAGGACCTGCAGGAGCTCAATGATCGCTTGGCGGTCTACATCGA
CCGTGTGCGCTCGCTGGAAACGGAGAACGCAGGGCTGCGCCTTCGCATCACCGAGTCTGAAGAGGTGGTC
AGCCGCGAGGTGTCCGGCATCAAGGCCGCCTACGAGGCCGAGCTCGGGGATGCCCGCAAGACCCTTGACT
CAGTAGCCAAGGAGCGCGCCCGCCTGCAGCTGGAGCTGAGCAAAGTGCGTGAGGAGTTTAAGGAGCTGAA
AGCGCGCAATACCAAGAAGGAGGGTGACCTGATAGCTGCTCAGGCTCGGCTGAAGGACCTGGAGGCTCTG
CTGAACTCCAAGGAGGCCGCACTGAGCACTGCTCTCAGTGAGAAGCGCACGCTGGAGGGCGAGCTGCATG
ATCTGCGGGGCCAGGTGGCCAAGCTTGAGGCAGCCCTAGGTGAGGCCAAGAAGCAACTTCAGGATGAGAT
GCTGCGGCGGGTGGATGCTGAGAACAGGCTGCAGACCATGAAGGAGGAACTGGACTTCCAGAAGAACATC
TACAGTGAGGAGCTGCGTGAGACCAAGCGCCGTCATGAGACCCGACTGGTGGAGATTGACAATGGGAAGC
AGCGTGAGTTTGAGAGCCGGCTGGCGGATGCGCTGCAGGAACTGCGGGCCCAGCATGAGGACCAGGTGGA
GCAGTATAAGAAGGAGCTGGAGAAGACTTATTCTGCCAAGCTGGACAATGCCAGGCAGTCTGCTGAGAGG
AACAGCAACCTGGTGGGGGCTGCCCACGAGGAGCTGCAGCAGTCGCGCATCCGCATCGACAGCCTCTCTG
CCCAGCTCAGCCAGCTCCAGAAGCAGCTGGCAGCCAAGGAGGCGAAGCTTCGAGACCTGGAGGACTCACT
GGCCCGTGAGCGGGACACCAGCCGGCGGCTGCTGGCGGAAAAGGAGCGGGAGATGGCCGAGATGCGGGCA
AGGATGCAGCAGCAGCTGGACGAGTACCAGGAGCTTCTGGACATCAAGCTGGCCCTGGACATGGAGATCC
ACGCCTACCGCAAGCTCTTGGAGGGCGAGGAGGAGAGGCTACGCCTGTCCCCCAGCCCTACCTCGCAGCG
CAGCCGTGGCCGTGCTTCCTCTCACTCATCCCAGACACAGGGTGGGGGCAGCGTCACCAAAAAGCGCAAA
CTGGAGTCCACTGAGAGCCGCAGCAGCTTCTCACAGCACGCACGCACTAGCGGGCGCGTGGCCGTGGAGG
AGGTGGATGAGGAGGGCAAGTTTGTCCGGCTGCGCAACAAGTCCAATGAGGACCAGTCCATGGGCAATTG
GCAGATCAAGCGCCAGAATGGAGATGATCCCTTGCTGACTTACCGGTTCCCACCAAAGTTCACCCTGAAG
GCTGGGCAGGTGGTGACGATCTGGGCTGCAGGAGCTGGGGCCACCCACAGCCCCCCTACCGACCTGGTGT
GGAAGGCACAGAACACCTGGGGCTGCGGGAACAGCCTGCGTACGGCTCTCATCAACTCCACTGGGGAAGA
AGTGGCCATGCGCAAGCTGGTGCGCTCAGTGACTGTGGTTGAGGACGACGAGGATGAGGATGGAGATGAC
CTGCTCCATCACCACCACGGCTCCCACTGCAGCAGCTCGGGGGACCCCGCTGAGTACAACCTGCGCTCGC
GCACCGTGCTGTGCGGGACCTGCGGGCAGCCTGCCGACAAGGCATCTGCCAGCGGCTCAGGAGCCCAGGT
GGGCGGACCCATCTCCTCTGGCTCTTCTGCCTCCAGTGTCACGGTCACTCGCAGCTACCGCAGTGTGGGG
GGCAGTGGGGGTGGCAGCTTCGGGGACAATCTGGTCACCCGCTCCTACCTCCTGGGCAACTCCAGCCCCC
GAACCCAGAGCCCCCAGAACTGCAGCATCATGTAAGGATCCACCGGATCTAGATAACTGATCATAATC
