>Addgene plasmid #57185 | PA-mCherry1-LaminA-C-18 | addgene partial sequence | sequence record 116811 | mCherry-F 5'-ccccgtaatgcagaagaaga-3'
CGGATGTACCCCGAGGACGGCGCCCTGAAGGGCGAGGTCAAGCCCAGAGTGAAGCTGAAGGACGGCGGCC
ACTACGACGCTGAGGTCAAGACCACCTACAAGGCCAAGAAGCCCGTGCAGCTGCCCGGCGCCTACAACGT
CAACCGCAAGCTGGACATCACCAGCCACAACGAGGACTACACCATCGTGGAGCAGTACGAGAGAGCCGAG
GGCCGCCACTCCACCGGCGGCATGGACGAGCTGTACAAGTCCGGACTCAGATCTGGCAGCGGTGGAGGCA
GCGCATCCGGCGGAAGCGGAAGCGAGACCCCGTCCCAGCGGCGCGCCACCCGCAGCGGGGCGCAGGCCAG
CTCCACTCCGCTGTCGCCCACCCGCATCACCCGGCTGCAGGAGAAGGAGGACCTGCAGGAGCTCAATGAT
CGCTTGGCGGTCTACATCGACCGTGTGCGCTCGCTGGAAACGGAGAACGCAGGGCTGCGCCTTCGCATCA
CCGAGTCTGAAGAGGTGGTCAGCCGCGAGGTGTCCGGCATCAAGGCCGCCTACGAGGCCGAGCTCGGGGA
TGCCCGCAAGACCCTTGACTCAGTAGCCAAGGAGCGCGCCCGCCTGCAGCTGGAGCTGAGCAAAGTGCGT
GAGGAGTTTAAGGAGCTGAAAGCGCGCAATACCAAGAAGGAGGGTGACCTGATAGCTGCTCAGGCTCGGC
TGAAGGACCTGGAGGCTCTGCTGAACTCCAAGGAGGCCGCACTGAGCACTGCTCTCAGTGAGAAGCGCAC
GCTGGAGGGCGAGCTGCATGATCTGCGGGGCCAGGTGGCCAAGCTTGAGGCAGCCCTAGGTGAGGCCAAG
AAGCAACTTCAGGATGAGATGCTGCGGCGGGTGGATGCTGAGAA
