>Addgene plasmid #57185 | PA-mCherry1-LaminA-C-18 | addgene partial sequence | sequence record 117921 | mCherry-F 5'-ccccgtaatgcagaagaaga-3'
CCCCGAGGACGGCGCCCTGAAGGGCGAGGTCAAGCCCAGAGTGAAGCTGAAGGACGGCGGCCACTACGAC
GCTGAGGTCAAGACCACCTACAAGGCCAAGAAGCCCGTGCAGCTGCCCGGCGCCTACAACGTCAACCGCA
AGCTGGACATCACCAGCCACAACGAGGACTACACCATCGTGGAGCAGTACGAGAGAGCCGAGGGCCGCCA
CTCCACCGGCGGCATGGACGAGCTGTACAAGTCCGGACTCAGATCTGGCAGCGGTGGAGGCAGCGCATCC
GGCGGAAGCGGAAGCGAGACCCCGTCCCAGCGGCGCGCCACCCGCAGCGGGGCGCAGGCCAGCTCCACTC
CGCTGTCGCCCACCCGCATCACCCGGCTGCAGGAGAAGGAGGACCTGCAGGAGCTCAATGATCGCTTGGC
GGTCTACATCGACCGTGTGCGCTCGCTGGAAACGGAGAACGCAGGGCTGCGCCTTCGCATCACCGAGTCT
GAAGAGGTGGTCAGCCGCGAGGTGTCCGGCATCAAGGCCGCCTACGAGGCCGAGCTCGGGGATGCCCGCA
AGACCCTTGACTCAGTAGCCAAGGAGCGCGCCCGCCTGCAGCTGGAGCTGAGCAAAGTGCGTGAGGAGTT
TAAGGAGCTGAAAGCGCGCAATACCAAGAAGGAGGGTGACCTGATAGCTGCTCAGGCTCGGCTGAAGGAC
CTGGAGGCTCTGCTGAACTCCAAGGAGGCCGCACTGAGCACTGCTCTCAGTGAGAAGCGCACGCTGGAGG
GCGAGCTGCATGATCTGCGGGGCCAGGTGGCCAAGCTTGAGGCAGCCCTAGGTGAGGCCAAGAAGCAACT
TCAGGATGAGATGCTGCGGCGGGTGGATGCTGAGAACAGGCTGCAG
